Addgene plasmid #28280: PP-CDPK1 (3Q5I)
Depositing lab: Cheryl Arrowsmith. Depositing organization: University of Toronto.
Backbone
  Vector backbone: pET15-MHL (Addgene plasmid 26092)
  Backbone manufacturer: SGC
  Backbone size w/o insert (bp): 7737
  Vector type: Bacterial Expression
Growth in bacteria
  Bacterial resistance: Ampicillin, 100 μg/mL
  Growth temperature: 37°C
  Growth strain: DH5alpha
  Copy number: Low Copy
Gene/Insert
  Gene/Insert name: PP-CDPK1 (alt names: PDB: 3Q5I; PB000158.03.0)
  Species: Plasmodium berghei
  Insert size (bp): 1458
  Entrez Gene: PB000158.03.0
  Tag / fusion protein: His tag with TEV cleavage (N terminal on backbone)
  Cloning method: Restriction Enzyme; 5′ cloning site LIC (unknown if destroyed); 3′ cloning site LIC (unknown if destroyed)
  Sequencing primers: 5′ T7; 3′ T7-term
Terms and licenses: Academic/Nonprofit Terms; Industry Terms: Not Available to Industry
Depositor comments: PDB: 3Q5I. http://www.thesgc.org/structures/3Q5I/
How to cite: PP-CDPK1 (3Q5I) was a gift from Cheryl Arrowsmith (Addgene plasmid # 28280 ; http://n2t.net/addgene:28280 ; RRID:Addgene_28280)
