[The description below was written by a language model from this plasmid's Addgene catalogue record.]
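Description:
PP-CDPK1 (3Q5I) is a bacterial expression plasmid built on pET15-MHL, a pET-family backbone from a structural genomics programme, recorded as 7737 bp without insert. It is propagated in standard E. coli cloning strains under ampicillin selection and is listed as low copy. The record gives no feature table, so the origin of replication and the promoter are not explicitly stated. However, the recommended sequencing primers (T7 forward and T7 terminator reverse) indicate that the insert sits between T7 promoter and terminator elements, as is typical of pET vectors, where transcription depends on T7 RNA polymerase supplied by the expression host.

The insert is a 1458 bp coding sequence from Plasmodium berghei, the rodent malaria parasite, annotated under the gene identifier PB000158.03.0 and named CDPK1, a calcium-dependent protein kinase. It was introduced at ligation-independent cloning (LIC) sites at both ends, and the record does not say whether those sites survive. The backbone supplies an N-terminal His tag followed by a TEV protease cleavage site, so the recombinant protein can be captured by immobilised metal affinity chromatography and the tag then removed by TEV digestion to leave near-native protein.

The name and depositor comments link the plasmid to the Protein Data Bank entry 3Q5I, indicating that it was used to produce protein for structure determination. It is therefore suited to recombinant expression and purification of the P. berghei kinase for crystallography, biochemical assays or inhibitor studies. Whether the insert encodes the full-length protein or a truncated construct is not stated in the record.
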