>Addgene plasmid #28280 | PP-CDPK1 (3Q5I) | depositor partial sequence | sequence record 13399 | Author sequence
ATTGCGATCAATCCGGGTATGTATGTCCGTAAAAAAGAAGGCAAAATTGGTGAAAGCTATTTTAAAGTGC
GCAAACTGGGCTCTGGTGCTTACGGCGAAGTTCTGCTGTGCAAAGAGAAAAACGGTCATAGCGAAAAAGC
GATCAAAGTTATTAAAAAATCTCAGTTCGATAAAGGCCGTTATTCCGATGACAACAAAAACATCGAAAAA
TTCCATGAAGAAATCTACAACGAAATCTCACTGCTGAAATCGCTGGATCACCCGAACATCATCAAACTGT
TCGATGTTTTCGAAGACAAAAAATACTTCTACCTGGTCACCGAATTTTATGAAGGCGGTGAACTGTTTGA
ACAGATTATCAACCGTCATAAATTCGATGAATGCGACGCGGCCAATATTATGAAACAAATCCTGTCCGGT
ATTTGTTACCTGCATAAACACAACATCGTTCACCGCGACATTAAACCGGAAAATATCCTGCTGGAAAACA
AAAATTCACTGCTGAACATCAAAATCGTCGATTTCGGCCTGAGCAGCTTTTTCAGCAAAGACTATAAACT
GCGTGATCGCCTGGGTACCGCATATTACATTGCTCCGGAAGTGCTGAAGAAAAAATACAACGAAAAATGC
GATGTCTGGAGTTGTGGCGTGATTATGTATATCCTGCTGTGCGGTTACCCGCCGTTTGGCGGTCAGAACG
ATCAAGACATTATCAAAAAAGTTGAAAAAGGCAAATACTACTTCGATTTCAACGACTGGAAAAACATCTC
TGACGAAGCTAAAGAACTGATCAAACTGATGCTGACCTATGATTACAACAAACGTTGCACGGCGGAAGAA
GCCCTGAATAGTCGCTGGATCAAAAAATACGCGAACAACATCAACAAATCCGATCAGAAAACCCTGTGTG
GCGCCCTGTCAAATATGCGTAAATTCGAAGGTTCGCAGAAACTGGCACAAGCAGCTATTCTGTTTATCGG
TAGCAAACTGACCACGCTGGAAGAACGCAAAGAACTGACGGATATTTTCAAAAAACTGGATAAAAACGGC
GACGGTCAGCTGGATAAAAAAGAACTGATCGAAGGCTACAACGTGCTGCGTAACTTCAAAAACGAACTGG
GTGAACTGAAAAACGTGGAAGAAGAAGTGGATAACATCCTGAAAGAAGTCGATTTCGACAAAAACGGCTA
CATCGAATACAGCGAATTTATCTCTGTGTGTATGGATAAACAGATCCTGTTTAGCGAAGAACGCCTGCGT
CGCGCCTTTAATCTGTTCGATACCGACAAATCTGGCAAAATTACGAAAGAAGAACTGGCAAACCTGTTTG
GTCTGACCAGTATCTCCGAAAAAACGTGGAATGATGTTCTGGGTGAAGCCGACCAAAACAAAGATAATAT
GATTGACTTTGATGAATTTGTCTCGATGATGCATAAAATCTGCGACCATAAAACCTTC
