>Addgene plasmid #28280 | PP-CDPK1 (3Q5I) | addgene partial sequence | sequence record 34628 | 28280 with T7
TGAATATTTTGTTTACTTTAAGAAGGAGATATACCATGCATCATCATCATCATCACAGCAGCGGCAGAGA
AAACTTGTATTTCCAGGGCATTGCGATCAATCCGGGTATGTATGTCCGTAAAAAAGAAGGCAAAATTGGT
GAAAGCTATTTTAAAGTGCGCAAACTGGGCTCTGGTGCTTACGGCGAAGTTCTGCTGTGCAAAGAGAAAA
ACGGTCATAGCGAAAAAGCGATCAAAGTTATTAAAAAATCTCAGTTCGATAAAGGCCGTTATTCCGATGA
CAACAAAAACATCGAAAAATTCCATGAAGAAATCTACAACGAAATCTCACTGCTGAAATCGCTGGATCAC
CCGAACATCATCAAACTGTTCGATGTTTTCGAAGACAAAAAATACTTCTACCTGGTCACCGAATTTTATG
AAGGCGGTGAACTGTTTGAACAGATTATCAACCGTCATAAATTCGATGAATGCGACGCGGCCAATATTAT
GAAACAAATCCTGTCCGGTATTTGTTACCTGCATAAACACAACATCGTTCACCGCGACATTAAACCGGAA
AATATCCTGCTGGAAAACAAAAATTCACTGCTGAACATCAAAATCGTCGATTTCGGCCTGAGCAGCTTTT
TCAGCAAAGACTATAAACTGCGTGATCGCCTGGGTACCGCATATTACATTGCTCCGGAAGTGCTGAAGAA
AAAATACAACGAAAAATGCGATGTCTGGAGTTGTGGCGTGATTATGTATATCCTGCTGTGCGGTTACCCG
CCGTTTGGCGGTCAGAACGATCAAGACATTATCAAAAAAGTTGAAAAAGGCAAATACTACTTCGATTTCA
ACGACTGGNAAAACATCTCTGACGAAGCTAAAGAACTGATCAACTGATGCT
